>Addgene plasmid #11742 | pCMV5B-Flag-Smad3 | addgene full sequence | sequence record 197586 | Addgene NGS Result
CCATTCGCCATTCAGGCTGCGCAACTGTTGGGAAGGGCGATCGGTGCGGGCCTCTTCGCTATTACGCCAG
CTGGCGAAAGGGGGATGTGCTGCAAGGCGATTAAGTTGGGTAACGCCAGGGTTTTCCCAGTCACGACGTT
GTAAAACGACGGCCAGTGCCAAGCTGATCTATACATTGAATCAATATTGGCAATTAGCCATATTAGTCAT
TGGTTATATAGCATAAATCAATATTGGCTATTGGCCATTGCATACGTTGTATCTATATCATAATATGTAC
ATTTATATTGGCTCATGTCCAATATGACCGCCATGTTGACATTGATTATTGACTAGTTATTAATAGTAAT
CAATTACGGGGTCATTAGTTCATAGCCCATATATGGAGTTCCGCGTTACATAACTTACGGTAAATGGCCC
GCCTGGCTGACCGCCCAACGACCCCCGCCCATTGACGTCAATAATGACGTATGTTCCCATAGTAACGCCA
ATAGGGACTTTCCATTGACGTCAATGGGTGGAGTATTTACGGTAAACTGCCCACTTGGCAGTACATCAAG
TGTATCATATGCCAAGTCCGCCCCCTATTGACGTCAATGACGGTAAATGGCCCGCCTGGCATTATGCCCA
GTACATGACCTTACGGGACTTTCCTACTTGGCAGTACATCTACGTATTAGTCATCGCTATTACCATGGTG
ATGCGGTTTTGGCAGTACACCAATGGGCGTGGATAGCGGTTTGACTCACGGGGATTTCCAAGTCTCCACC
CCATTGACGTCAATGGGAGTTTGTTTTGGCACCAAAATCAACGGGACTTTCCAAAATGTCGTAATAACCC
CGCCCCGTTGACGCAAATGGGCGGTAGGCGTGTACGGTGGGAGGTCTATATAAGCAGAGCTCGTTTAGTG
AACCGTCAGAATTGATCTGGTACCACGCGTATCGATACCATGGACTACAAGGACGACGATGACAAGGGTC
GACTGTCGTCCATCCTGCCTTTCACTCCCCCGATCGTGAAGCGCCTGCTGGGCTGGAAGAAGGGCGAGCA
GAACGGGCAGGAGGAGAAATGGTGCGAGAAGGCGGTCAAGAGCCTGGTCAAGAAACTCAAGAAGACGGGG
CAGCTGGACGAGCTGGAGAAGGCCATCACCACGCAGAACGTCAACACCAAGTGCATCACCATCCCCAGGT
CCCTGGATGGCCGGTTGCAGGTGTCCCATCGGAAGGGGCTCCCTCATGTCATCTACTGCCGCCTGTGGCG
ATGGCCAGACCTGCACAGCCACCACGAGCTGCGGGCCATGGAGCTGTGTGAGTTCGCCTTCAATATGAAG
AAGGACGAGGTCTGCGTGAATCCCTACCACTACCAGAGAGTAGAGACACCAGTTCTACCTCCTGTGTTGG
TGCCACGCCACACAGAGATCCCGGCCGAGTTCCCCCCACTGGACGACTACAGCCATTCCATCCCCGAAAA
CACTAACTTCCCCGCAGGCATCGAGCCCCAGAGCAATATTCCAGAGACCCCACCCCCTGGCTACCTGAGT
GAAGATGGAGAAACCAGTGACCACCAGATGAACCACAGCATGGACGCAGGTTCTCCAAACCTATCCCCGA
ATCCGATGTCCCCAGCACATAATAACTTGGACCTGCAGCCAGTTACCTACTGCGAGCCGGCCTTCTGGTG
CTCCATCTCCTACTACGAGCTGAACCAGCGCGTCGGGGAGACATTCCACGCCTCGCAGCCATCCATGACT
GTGGATGGCTTCACCGACCCCTCCAATTCGGAGCGCTTCTGCCTAGGGCTGCTCTCCAATGTCAACAGGA
ATGCAGCAGTGGAGCTGACACGGAGACACATCGGAAGAGGCGTGCGGCTCTACTACATCGGAGGGGAGGT
CTTCGCAGAGTGCCTCAGTGACAGCGCTATTTTTGTCCAGTCTCCCAACTGTAACCAGCGCTATGGCTGG
CACCCGGCCACCGTCTGCAAGATCCCACCAGGATGCAACCTGAAGATCTTCAACAACCAGGAGTTCGCTG
CCCTCCTGGCCCAGTCGGTCAACCAGGGCTTTGAGGCTGTCTACCAGTTGACCCGAATGTGCACCATCCG
CATGAGCTTCGTCAAAGGCTGGGGAGCGGAGTACAGGAGACAGACTGTGACCAGTACCCCCTGCTGGATT
GAGCTGCACCTGAATGGGCCTTTGCAGTGGCTTGACAAGGTCCTCACCCAGATGGGCTCCCCAAGCATCC
GCTGTTCCAGTGTGTCTTAGTCTAGACCCGGGTGGCATCCCTGTGACCCCTCCCCAGTGCCTCTCCTGGC
CCTGGAAGTTGCCACTCCAGTGCCCACCAGCCTTGTCCTAATAAAATTAAGTTGCATCATTTTGTCTGAC
TAGGTGTCCTTCTATAATATTATGGGGTGGAGGGGGGTGGTATGGAGCAAGGGGCAAGTTGGGAAGACAA
CCTGTAGGGCCTGCGGGGTCTATTGGGAACCAAGCTGGAGTGCAGTGGCACAATCTTGGCTCACTGCAAT
CTCCGCCTCCTGGGTTCAAGCGATTCTCCTGCCTCAGCCTCCCGAGTTGTTGGGATTCCAGGCATGCATG
ACCAGGCTCAGCTAATTTTTGTTTTTTTGGTAGAGACGGGGTTTCACCATATTGGCCAGGCTGGTCTCCA
ACTCCTAATCTCAGGTGATCTACCCACCTTGGCCTCCCAAATTGCTGGGATTACAGGCGTGAACCACTGC
TCCCTTCCCTGTCCTTCTGATTTTAAAATAACTATACCAGCAGGAGGACGTCCAGACACAGCATAGGCTA
CCTGGCCATGCCCAACCGGTGGGACATTTGAGTTGCTTGCTTGGCACTGTCCTCTCATGCGTTGGGTCCA
CTCAGTAGATGCCTGTTGAATTGGGTACGCGGCCAGCTTGGCTGTGGAATGTGTGTCAGTTAGGGTGTGG
AAAGTCCCCAGGCTCCCCAGCAGGCAGAAGTATGCAAAGCATGCATCTCAATTAGTCAGCAACCAGGTGT
GGAAAGTCCCCAGGCTCCCCAGCAGGCAGAAGTATGCAAAGCATGCATCTCAATTAGTCAGCAACCATAG
TCCCGCCCCTAACTCCGCCCATCCCGCCCCTAACTCCGCCCAGTTCCGCCCATTCTCCGCCCCATGGCTG
ACTAATTTTTTTTATTTATGCAGAGGCCGAGGCCGCCTCGGCCTCTGAGCTATTCCAGAAGTAGTGAGGA
GGCTTTTTTGGAGGCCTAGGCTTTTGCAAAAAGCTCCTCGAGGAACTGAAAAACCAGAAAGTTAATTCCC
TATAGTGAGTCGTATTAAATTCGTAATCATGTCATAGCTGTTTCCTGTGTGAAATTGTTATCCGCTCACA
ATTCCACACAACATACGAGCCGGAAGCATAAAGTGTAAAGCCTGGGGTGCCTAATGAGTGAGCTAACTCA
CATTAATTGCGTTGCGCTCACTGCCCGCTTTCCAGTCGGGAAACCTGTCGTGCCAGCTGCATTAATGAAT
CGGCCAACGCGCGGGGAGAGGCGGTTTGCGTATTGGGCGCTCTTCCGCTTCCTCGCTCACTGACTCGCTG
CGCTCGGTCGTTCGGCTGCGGCGAGCGGTATCAGCTCACTCAAAGGCGGTAATACGGTTATCCACAGAAT
CAGGGGATAACGCAGGAAAGAACATGTGAGCAAAAGGCCAGCAAAAGGCCAGGAACCGTAAAAAGGCCGC
GTTGCTGGCGTTTTTCCATAGGCTCCGCCCCCCTGACGAGCATCACAAAAATCGACGCTCAAGTCAGAGG
TGGCGAAACCCGACAGGACTATAAAGATACCAGGCGTTTCCCCCTGGAAGCTCCCTCGTGCGCTCTCCTG
TTCCGACCCTGCCGCTTACCGGATACCTGTCCGCCTTTCTCCCTTCGGGAAGCGTGGCGCTTTCTCATAG
CTCACGCTGTAGGTATCTCAGTTCGGTGTAGGTCGTTCGCTCCAAGCTGGGCTGTGTGCACGAACCCCCC
GTTCAGCCCGACCGCTGCGCCTTATCCGGTAACTATCGTCTTGAGTCCAACCCGGTAAGACACGACTTAT
CGCCACTGGCAGCAGCCACTGGTAACAGGATTAGCAGAGCGAGGTATGTAGGCGGTGCTACAGAGTTCTT
GAAGTGGTGGCCTAACTACGGCTACACTAGAAGAACAGTATTTGGTATCTGCGCTCTGCTGAAGCCAGTT
ACCTTCGGAAAAAGAGTTGGTAGCTCTTGATCCGGCAAACAAACCACCGCTGGTAGCGGTGGTTTTTTTG
TTTGCAAGCAGCAGATTACGCGCAGAAAAAAAGGATCTCAAGAAGATCCTTTGATCTTTTCTACGGGGTC
TGACGCTCAGTGGAACGAAAACTCACGTTAAGGGATTTTGGTCATGAGATTATCAAAAAGGATCTTCACC
TAGATCCTTTTAAATTAAAAATGAAGTTTTAAATCAATCTAAAGTATATATGAGTAAACTTGGTCTGACA
GTTACCAATGCTTAATCAGTGAGGCACCTATCTCAGCGATCTGTCTATTTCGTTCATCCATAGTTGCCTG
ACTCCCCGTCGTGTAGATAACTACGATACGGGAGGGCTTACCATCTGGCCCCAGTGCTGCAATGATACCG
CGAGACCCACGCTCACCGGCTCCAGATTTATCAGCAATAAACCAGCCAGCCGGAAGGGCCGAGCGCAGAA
GTGGTCCTGCAACTTTATCCGCCTCCATCCAGTCTATTAATTGTTGCCGGGAAGCTAGAGTAAGTAGTTC
GCCAGTTAATAGTTTGCGCAACGTTGTTGCCATTGCTACAGGCATCGTGGTGTCACGCTCGTCGTTTGGT
ATGGCTTCATTCAGCTCCGGTTCCCAACGATCAAGGCGAGTTACATGATCCCCCATGTTGTGCAAAAAAG
CGGTTAGCTCCTTCGGTCCTCCGATCGTTGTCAGAAGTAAGTTGGCCGCAGTGTTATCACTCATGGTTAT
GGCAGCACTGCATAATTCTCTTACTGTCATGCCATCCGTAAGATGCTTTTCTGTGACTGGTGAGTACTCA
ACCAAGTCATTCTGAGAATAGTGTATGCGGCGACCGAGTTGCTCTTGCCCGGCGTCAATACGGGATAATA
CCGCGCCACATAGCAGAACTTTAAAAGTGCTCATCATTGGAAAACGTTCTTCGGGGCGAAAACTCTCAAG
GATCTTACCGCTGTTGAGATCCAGTTCGATGTAACCCACTCGTGCACCCAACTGATCTTCAGCATCTTTT
ACTTTCACCAGCGTTTCTGGGTGAGCAAAAACAGGAAGGCAAAATGCCGCAAAAAAGGGAATAAGGGCGA
CACGGAAATGTTGAATACTCATACTCTTCCTTTTTCAATATTATTGAAGCATTTATCAGGGTTATTGTCT
CATGAGCGGATACATATTTGAATGTATTTAGAAAAATAAACAAATAGGGGTTCCGCGCACATTTCCCCGA
AAAGTGCCACCTG
[124 nt withheld, positions 5474-5597]
C
[91 nt withheld, positions 5599-5689]
A
[49 nt withheld, positions 5691-5739]
CCTTTGACGTTGGAGTCCACGTTCTTT
[37 nt withheld, positions 5767-5803]
ACCCTATCTCGGTCTATTCTTTTGATTTATAAGGGATTTTGCCGATTTCGGCCTATTGGTTAAAAAATGA
GCTGATTTAACAAAAATTTAACGCGAATTTTAACAAAATATTAACGCTTACAATTT
Features (pLannotate 1.2.2; 16 found; start..end, strand, type, name):
      4..158     -  CDS            lacZα (fragment): LacZα fragment of β-galactosidase; lacZ fragment
    318..697     +  enhancer       CMV enhancer: human cytomegalovirus immediate early enhancer
    699..898     +  promoter       CMV promoter: human cytomegalovirus (CMV) immediate early promoter
    956..976     +  CDS            FLAG (fragment): FLAG® epitope tag, followed by an enterokinase cleavage site
    983..2257    +  CDS            SMAD3: SMAD3_HUMAN - Also known as MADH3. Experimental evidence at protein level: Swiss-Prot protein existence level 1. Receptor-regulated SMAD (R-SMAD) that is an intracellular signal transducer and transcriptional modulator activated by TGF-beta (transforming growth factor) and activin type 1 receptor kinases. Binds the TRE element in the promoter region of many genes that are regulated by TGF-beta and, on formation of the SMAD3/SMAD4 complex, activates transcription. Also can form a SMAD3/SMAD4/JUN/FOS complex at the AP- 1/SMAD site to regulate TGF-beta-mediated transcription. Has an inhibitory ef
   2270..2892    +  polyA_signal   hGH poly(A) signal: human growth hormone polyadenylation signal
   2921..3250    +  promoter       SV40 promoter: SV40 enhancer and early promoter
   3289..3307    -  promoter       T7 promoter: promoter for bacteriophage T7 RNA polymerase
   3345..3361    -  protein_bind   lac operator: The lac repressor binds to the lac operator to inhibit transcription in E. coli. This inhibition can be relieved by adding lactose or isopropyl-β-D-thiogalactopyranoside (IPTG). lac repressor encoded by lacI
   3369..3399    -  promoter       lac promoter: promoter for the E. coli lac operon
   3414..3435    -  protein_bind   CAP binding site: CAP binding activates transcription in the presence of cAMP. E. coli catabolite activator protein
   3448..3540    -  CDS            lacI (fragment): lac repressor; lacI; The lac repressor binds to the lac operator to inhibit transcription in E. coli. This inhibition can be relieved by adding lactose or isopropyl-β-D-thiogalactopyranoside (IPTG).
   3723..4311    -  rep_origin     ori: high-copy-number ColE1/pMB1/pBR322/pUC origin of replication
   4482..5342    -  CDS            AmpR: β-lactamase; bla; confers resistance to ampicillin, carbenicillin, and related antibiotics
   5343..5447    -  promoter       AmpR promoter: bla
   5474..5902    +  rep_origin     f1 ori (sequence partly withheld): f1 bacteriophage origin of replication; arrow indicates direction of (+) strand synthesis
