[The description below was written by a language model from this plasmid's Addgene catalogue record and pLannotate feature annotations shown in this document.]
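Description:
pCMV5B-Flag-Smad3 is a mammalian expression plasmid built on the pCMV5 backbone that drives production of human SMAD3 carrying an N-terminal FLAG epitope. It is maintained in E. coli through a high-copy ColE1/pUC-type origin and selected with ampicillin via the β-lactamase gene and its native promoter. An f1 bacteriophage origin is also present, which in principle allows single-stranded DNA production. No mammalian selection marker is annotated, so the plasmid is suited to transient transfection rather than direct selection of stable lines. The sequenced record is about 5.9 kb, consistent with the stated 4.7 kb backbone plus an insert of roughly 1.3 kb.

The expression cassette consists of the human cytomegalovirus immediate-early enhancer and promoter, a short FLAG tag coding segment, the SMAD3 open reading frame cloned between ClaI and XbaI sites, and the human growth hormone polyadenylation signal. Downstream lies an SV40 enhancer/early promoter region; no coding sequence is annotated after it, and such SV40 segments usually include the viral origin, which can support episomal amplification in cells expressing large T antigen. Remnants of lacZα, lacI, the lac promoter/operator and a T7 promoter are vestiges of the cloning vector lineage and have no role in mammalian expression.

SMAD3 is a receptor-regulated SMAD that transduces TGF-β and activin signals and, together with SMAD4, modulates transcription of target genes. The FLAG tag permits detection and immunoprecipitation of the overexpressed protein. The associated publication concerns how Smad2 and Smad3 positively and negatively regulate TGF-β-dependent transcription through the forkhead DNA-binding protein FAST2.
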