Addgene plasmid #11742: pCMV5B-Flag-Smad3
Depositing lab: Jeff Wrana. Depositing organization: Sinai Health System. Publication: Smad2 and Smad3 positively and negatively regulate TGF beta-dependent transcription through the forkhead DNA-binding protein FAST2. Labbe E, Silvestri C, Hoodless PA, Wrana JL, Attisano L. Mol Cell. 1998 Jul . 2(1):109-20. 10.1016/S1097-2765(00)80119-7 PubMed 9702197.
Backbone
  Vector backbone: pCMV5
  Backbone size w/o insert (bp): 4700
  Vector type: Mammalian Expression
Growth in bacteria
  Bacterial resistance: Ampicillin, 100 μg/mL
  Growth temperature: 37°C
  Growth strain: DH5alpha
  Copy number: High Copy
Gene/Insert
  Gene/Insert name: SMAD3
  Species: H. sapiens (human)
  Insert size (bp): 1300
  GenBank ID: NM_005902
  Entrez Gene: SMAD3 (a.k.a. HSPC193, HsT17436, JV15-2, LDS1C, LDS3, MADH3, hMAD-3, hSMAD3, mad3)
  Tag / fusion protein: Flag (N terminal on insert)
  Cloning method: Restriction Enzyme; 5′ cloning site ClaI (not destroyed); 3′ cloning site XbaI (not destroyed)
  Sequencing primers: 5′ CMV-F; 3′ hGH-pA-R
Resource information
  A portion of this plasmid was derived from a plasmid made by: R. Derynk, UCSF
Terms and licenses: Academic/Nonprofit Terms; Industry Terms
How to cite: pCMV5B-Flag-Smad3 was a gift from Jeff Wrana (Addgene plasmid # 11742 ; http://n2t.net/addgene:11742 ; RRID:Addgene_11742)
