>Addgene plasmid #11742 | pCMV5B-Flag-Smad3 | addgene partial sequence | sequence record 42749 | CMV-F 5'-CGCAAATGGGCGGTAGGCGTG-3'
GAGCTCGTTTAGTGAACCGTCAGAATTGATCTGGTACCACGCGTATCGATACCATGGACTACAAGGACGA
CGATGACAAGGGTCGACTGTCGTCCATCCTGCCTTTCACTCCCCCGATCGTGAAGCGCCTGCTGGGCTGG
AAGAAGGGCGAGCAGAACGGGCAGGAGGAGAAATGGTGCGAGAAGGCGGTCAAGAGCCTGGTCAAGAAAC
TCAAGAAGACGGGGCAGCTGGACGAGCTGGAGAAGGCCATCACCACGCAGAACGTCAACACCAAGTGCAT
CACCATCCCCAGGTCCCTGGATGGCCGGTTGCAGGTGTCCCATCGGAAGGGGCTCCCTCATGTCATCTAC
TGCCGCCTGTGGCGATGGCCAGACCTGCACAGCCACCACGAGCTGCGGGCCATGGAGCTGTGTGAGTTCG
CCTTCAATATGAAGAAGGACGAGGTCTGCGTGAATCCCTACCACTACCAGAGAGTAGAGACACCAGTTCT
ACCTCCTGTGTTGGTGCCACGCCACACAGAGATCCCGGCCGAGTTCCCCCCACTGGACGACTACAGCCAT
TCCATCCCCGAAAACACTAACTTCCCCGCAGGCATCGAGCCCCAGAGCAATATTCCAGAGACCCCACCCC
CTGGCTACCTGAGTGAAGATGGAGAAACCAGTGACCACCAGATGAACCACAGCATGGACGCAGGTTCTCC
AAACCTATCCCCGAATCCGATGTCCCCAGCACATAATAACTTGGACCTGCAGCCAGTTACCTACTGCGAG
CCGGCCTTCTGGTGCTCCATCTCCTACTACGAGCTGAACCAGCGCGTCGGGGGAGACATTCCACGCCTCG
CAGCCATCCATGACTGTG
